>Addgene plasmid #130951 | pLY153 | addgene full sequence | sequence record 257363 | Addgene NGS Result
GTCGTTCGGCTGCGGCGAGCGGTATCAGCTCACTCAAAGGCGGTAATCTCGAGGTTACATTGTCGATCTG
TTCATGGTGAACAGCTTTGAATGCACCAAAAACTCGTAAAAGCTCTGATGTATCTATCTTTTTTACACCG
TTTTCATCTGTGCATATGGACAGTTTTCCCTTTGATATGTAACGGTGAACAGTTGTTCTACTTTTGTTTG
TTAGTCTTGATGCTTCACTGATAGATACAAGAGCCATAAGAACCTCAGATCCTTCCGTATTTAGCCAGTA
TGTTCTCTAGTGTGGTTCGTTGTTTTTGCGTGAGCCATGAGAACGAACCATTGAGATCATACTTACTTTG
CATGTCACTCAAAAATTTTGCCTCAAAACTGGTGAGCTGAATTTTTGCAGTTAAAGCATCGTGTAGTGTT
TTTCTTAGTCCGTTATGTAGGTAGGAATCTGATGTAATGGTTGTTGGTATTTTGTCACCATTCATTTTTA
TCTGGTTGTTCTCAAGTTCGGTTACGAGATCCATTTGTCTATCTAGTTCAACTTGGAAAATCAACGTATC
AGTCGGGCGGCCTCGCTTATCAACCACCAATTTCATATTGCTGTAAGTGTTTAAATCTTTACTTATTGGT
TTCAAAACCCATTGGTTAAGCCTTTTAAACTCATGGTAGTTATTTTCAAGCATTAACATGAACTTAAATT
CATCAAGGCTAATCTCTATATTTGCCTTGTGAGTTTTCTTTTGTGTTAGTTCTTTTAATAACCACTCATA
AATCCTCATAGAGTATTTGTTTTCAAAAGACTTAACATGTTCCAGATTATATTTTATGAATTTTTTTAAC
TGGAAAAGATAAGGCAATATCTCTTCACTAAAAACTAATTCTAATTTTTCGCTTGAGAACTTGGCATAGT
TTGTCCACTGGAAAATCTCAAAGCCTTTAACCAAAGGATTCCTGATTTCCACAGTTCTCGTCATCAGCTC
TCTGGTTGCTTTAGCTAATACACCATAAGCATTTTCCCTACTGATGTTCATCATCTGAGCGTATTGGTTA
TAAGTGAACGATACCGTCCGTTCTTTCCTTGTAGGGTTTTCAATCGTGGGGTTGAGTAGTGCCACACAGC
ATAAAATTAGCTTGGTTTCATGCTCCGTTAAGTCATAGCGACTAATCGCTAGTTCATTTGCTTTGAAAAC
AACTAATTCAGACATACATCTCAATTGGTCTAGGTGATTTTAATCACTATACCAATTGAGATGGGCTAGT
CAATGATAATTACATGTCCTTTTCCTTTGAGTTGTGGGTATCTGTAAATTCTGCTAGACCTTTGCTGGAA
AACTTGTAAATTCTGCTAGACCCTCTGTAAATTCCGCTAGACCTTTGTGTGTTTTTTTTGTTTATATTCA
AGTGGTTATAATTTATAGAATAAAGAAAGAATAAAAAAAGATAAAAAGAATAGATCCCAGCCCTGTGTAT
AACTCACTACTTTAGTCAGTTCCGCAGTATTACAAAAGGATGTCGCAAACGCTGTTTGCTCCTCTACAAA
ACAGACCTTAAAACCCTAAAGGCTTAAGTAGCACCCTCGCAAGCTCGGGCAAATCGCTGAATATTCCTTT
TGTCTCCGACCATCAGGCACCTGAGTCGCTGTCTTTTTCGTGACATTCAGTTCGCTGCGCTCACGGCTCT
GGCAGTGAATGGGGGTAAATGGCACTACAGGCGCCTTTTATGGATTCATGCAAGGAAACTACCCATAATA
CAAGAAAAGCCCGTCACGGGCTTCTCAGGGCGTTTTATGGCGGGTCTGCTATGTGGTGCTATCTGACTTT
TTGCTGTTCAGCAGTTCCTGCCCTCTGATTTTCCAGTCTGACCACTTCGGATTATCCCGTGACAGGTCAT
TCAGACTGGCTAATGCACCCAGTAAGGCAGCGGTATCATCAACAGGCTTACCCGTCTTACTGTCCCTAGT
GCTTGGATTCTCACCAATAAAAAACGCCCGGCGGCAACCGAGCGTTCTGAACAAATCCAGATGGAGTTCT
GAGGTCATTACTGGATCTATCAACAGGAGTCCAAGCGAGCTCGTAAACTTGGTCTGACAGTTACCAATGC
TTAATCAGTGAGGCACCTATCTCAGCGATCTGTCTATTTCGTTCATCCATAGTTGCCTGACTCCCCGTCG
TGTAGATAACTACGATACGGGAGGGCTTACCATCTGGCCCCAGTGCTGCAATGATACCGCGAGACCCACG
CTCACCGGCTCCAGATTTATCAGCAATAAACCAGCCAGCCGGAAGGGCCGAGCGCAGAAGTGGTCCTGCA
ACTTTATCCGCCTCCATCCAGTCTATTAATTGTTGCCGGGAAGCTAGAGTAAGTAGTTCGCCAGTTAATA
GTTTGCGCAACGTTGTTGCCATTGCTACAGGCATCGTGGTGTCACGCTCGTCGTTTGGTATGGCTTCATT
CAGCTCCGGTTCCCAACGATCAAGGCGAGTTACATGATCCCCCATGTTGTGCAAAAAAGCGGTTAGCTCC
TTCGGTCCTCCGATCGTTGTCAGAAGTAAGTTGGCCGCAGTGTTATCACTCATGGTTATGGCAGCACTGC
ATAATTCTCTTACTGTCATGCCATCCGTAAGATGCTTTTCTGTGACTGGTGAGTACTCAACCAAGTCATT
CTGAGAATAGTGTATGCGGCGACCGAGTTGCTCTTGCCCGGCGTCAATACGGGATAATACCGCGCCACAT
AGCAGAACTTTAAAAGTGCTCATCATTGGAAAACGTTCTTCGGGGCGAAAACTCTCAAGGATCTTACCGC
TGTTGAGATCCAGTTCGATGTAACCCACTCGTGCACCCAACTGATCTTCAGCATCTTTTACTTTCACCAG
CGTTTCTGGGTGAGCAAAAACAGGAAGGCAAAATGCCGCAAAAAAGGGAATAAGGGCGACACGGAAATGT
TGAATACTCATACTCTTCCTTTTTCAATATTATTGAAGCATTTATCAGGGTTATTGTCTCATGAGCGGAT
ACATATTTGAATGTATTTAGAAAAATAAACAAATAGGGGTTCCGCGCACATTTCCCATGGTGCCACCTGA
CGTCTAAGAAACCATTATTATCATGACATTAACCTATAAAAATAGGCGTATCACGAGGCAGAATTTCAGA
TAAAAAAAATCCTTAGCTTTCGCTAAGGATGATTTCTGGAATTCGCGGCCGCTTCTAGAAAAGCTGTTGT
GGCAAAAAACGGAAAGCTGTTGTGGCAAAAAACGGCATCCTGGCATGTTGCTGTTGATTCTTCAATCAGA
TCTTTATAAATCAAAAAGATAAAAAATTGGCACGCAAATTGTATTAACAGTTCAGCAGGACAATCCTGAA
CGCAAATACTAGAGAGCTGTCACCGGATGTGCTTTCCGGTCTGATGAGTCCGTGAGGACGAAACAGCCTC
TACAAATAATTTTGTTTAACTAGAGATTAAAGAGGAGAAATACCATATGCGTAAAGGCGAAGAGCTGTTC
ACTGGTGTCGTCCCTATTCTGGTGGAACTGGATGGTGATGTCAACGGTCATAAGTTTTCCGTGCGTGGCG
AGGGTGAAGGTGACGCAACTAATGGTAAACTGACGCTGAAGTTCATCTGTACTACTGGTAAACTGCCGGT
ACCTTGGCCGACTCTGGTAACGACGCTGACTTATGGTGTTCAGTGCTTTGCTCGTTATCCGGACCATATG
AAGCAGCATGACTTCTTCAAGTCCGCCATGCCGGAAGGCTATGTGCAGGAACGCACGATTTCCTTTAAGG
ATGACGGCACGTACAAAACGCGTGCGGAAGTGAAATTTGAAGGCGATACCCTGGTAAACCGCATTGAGCT
GAAAGGCATTGACTTTAAAGAAGACGGCAATATCCTGGGCCATAAGCTGGAATACAATTTTAACAGCCAC
AATGTTTACATCACCGCCGATAAACAAAAAAATGGCATTAAAGCGAATTTTAAAATTCGCCACAACGTGG
AGGATGGCAGCGTGCAGCTGGCTGATCACTACCAGCAAAACACTCCAATCGGTGATGGTCCTGTTCTGCT
GCCAGACAATCACTATCTGAGCACGCAAAGCGTTCTGTCTAAAGATCCGAACGAGAAACGCGATCATATG
GTTCTGCTGGAGTTCGTAACCGCAGCGGGCATCACGCATGGTATGGATGAACTGTACAAAAGGCCTGCTG
CAAACGACGAAAACTACGCTGCATCAGTTTAATAATACTAGAGCCAATTATTGAAGGCCTCCCTAACGGG
GGGCCTTTTTTTGTTTCTGGTCTCCCTACTAGTAGCGGCCGCTGCAGTCCGGCAAAAAAGGGCAAGGTGT
CACCACCCTGCCCTTTTTCTTTAAAACCGAAAAGATTACTTCGCGTTATGCAGGCTTCCTCGCTCACTGA
CTCGCTGCGCTCG
Features (pLannotate 1.2.2; 13 found; start..end, strand, type, name):
    255..1205    -  CDS            Rep101: RepA protein needed for replication with the pSC101 origin; rep101
   1253..1475    -  rep_origin     pSC101 ori: low-copy replication origin that requires the Rep101 protein
   1967..2061    -  terminator     lambda t0 terminator: transcription terminator from phage lambda
   2091..2951    -  CDS            AmpR: β-lactamase; bla; confers resistance to ampicillin, carbenicillin, and related antibiotics
   2952..3056    -  promoter       AmpR promoter: bla
   3143..3186    -  terminator     bacterial terminator: putative bacterial transcription terminator
   3189..3208    +  misc_feature   BioBrick prefix: BioBrick prefix for parts that start with "ATG"
   3377..3426    +  misc_RNA       sTRSV HHRz: hammerhead ribozyme from the tobacco ringspot virus satellite RNA (Khvorova et al., 2003)
   3477..4190    +  CDS            superfolder GFP: GFP variant that folds robustly even when fused to poorly folded proteins (Pédelacq et al., 2006)
   4197..4220    +  CDS            ssrA tag (LVA) (fragment): C-terminal peptide that mediates degradation in bacteria through the ClpXP and ClpAP proteases (McGinness et al., 2006) mutant LVA variant that confers accelerated degradation under some conditions (Andersen et al., 1998)
   4297..4317    +  misc_feature   BioBrick suffix: universal suffix for all parts
   4318..4375    +  terminator     his operon terminator: This putative transcriptin terminator from the E. coli his operon has a 2-bp deletion introduced during synthesis. Its efficiency has not been determined.
   4394..4423    -  rep_origin     RSF ori (fragment): Plasmids containing the RSF 1030 origin of replication can be propagated in E. coli cells that contain additional plasmids with compatible origins.
