[The description below was written by a language model from this plasmid's Addgene catalogue record and pLannotate feature annotations shown in this document.]
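Description:
pLY153 is a low-copy bacterial reporter plasmid built on pSB4A3mut, a mutated derivative of a BioBrick-format backbone. It replicates in E. coli through the pSC101 origin together with the Rep101 (RepA) protein encoded on the plasmid, and is selected with ampicillin via a bla gene driven by its own promoter and followed by a lambda t0 terminator. The total size is 4,423 bp, of which about 1.1 kb is the insert, cloned between the retained EcoRI and PstI sites of the BioBrick prefix and suffix. Terminators flank the cloning region and insulate the reporter from backbone transcription. A short fragment annotated as RSF ori at the end of the sequence is only a partial match and is unlikely to represent a functional second origin.

The payload is a single reporter cassette. The catalogue gives the promoter as PpspA-2G6, a named variant of the pspA promoter. This promoter is not annotated in the feature table, but presumably occupies the unannotated stretch between the prefix and the next feature. Downstream lies an sTRSV hammerhead ribozyme, a self-cleaving element commonly used to trim the 5′ leader so that the mRNA is uniform regardless of the promoter context. This is followed by superfolder GFP carrying a C-terminal ssrA-type degradation tag. The record specifies the ASV variant, whereas the automated annotation matched it as a fragment of the related LVA tag. Such tags direct the protein to ClpXP/ClpAP proteolysis, shortening GFP half-life so that fluorescence tracks promoter activity more dynamically.

The plasmid serves as the output module of a synthetic circuit from work on engineered CRISPR activation in bacteria. The activator components are not encoded here and would be supplied from other constructs.
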