Addgene plasmid #130951: pLY153
Purpose: reporter circuit (PpspA-2G6 with sfgfp::ASV)
Depositing lab: Baojun Wang. Depositing organization: University of Edinburgh. Publication: Engineered CRISPRa enables programmable eukaryote-like gene activation in bacteria. Liu Y, Wan X, Wang B. Nat Commun. 2019 Aug 26;10(1):3693. doi: 10.1038/s41467-019-11479-0. PubMed 31451697.
Backbone
  Vector backbone: pSB4A3mut
  Backbone manufacturer: Original version designed by: Reshma Shetty; Mutations introduced by: unknown
  Backbone size w/o insert (bp): 3335
  Total vector size (bp): 4423
  Vector type: Bacterial Expression, Synthetic Biology
Growth in bacteria
  Bacterial resistance: Ampicillin, 100 μg/mL
  Growth temperature: 37°C
  Growth strain: DH5alpha
  Growth instructions: Culture in the Lennox’s Luria-Bertani (LB) medium (10 g/L peptone, 5 g/L yeast extract, 5 g/L NaCl)
  Copy number: Low Copy
Gene/Insert
  Gene/Insert name: sfgfp
  Species: Synthetic
  Insert size (bp): 1088
  Promoter: PpspA-2G6
  Tag / fusion protein: ASV tag (C terminal on insert)
  Cloning method: Restriction Enzyme; 5′ cloning site EcoRI (not destroyed); 3′ cloning site PstI (not destroyed)
  Sequencing primers: 5′ TGCCACCTGACGTCTAAGAA; 3′ ATTACCGCCTTTGAGTGAGC
Terms and licenses: Academic/Nonprofit Terms; Industry Terms: Not Available to Industry
Depositor comments: The Top10 bacterial strain should be used for downstream applications
How to cite: pLY153 was a gift from Baojun Wang (Addgene plasmid # 130951 ; http://n2t.net/addgene:130951 ; RRID:Addgene_130951)
