>Addgene plasmid #130951 | pLY153 | depositor partial sequence | sequence record 250949 | reporter
AAAGCTGTTGTGGCAAAAAACGGAAAGCTGTTGTGGCAAAAAACGGCATCCTGGCATGTTGCTGTTGATT
CTTCAATCAGATCTTTATAAATCAAAAAGATAAAAAATTGGCACGCAAATTGTATTAACAGTTCAGCAGG
ACAATCCTGAACGCAAATACTAGAGAGCTGTCACCGGATGTGCTTTCCGGTCTGATGAGTCCGTGAGGAC
GAAACAGCCTCTACAAATAATTTTGTTTAACTAGAGATTAAAGAGGAGAAATACCATATGCGTAAAGGCG
AAGAGCTGTTCACTGGTGTCGTCCCTATTCTGGTGGAACTGGATGGTGATGTCAACGGTCATAAGTTTTC
CGTGCGTGGCGAGGGTGAAGGTGACGCAACTAATGGTAAACTGACGCTGAAGTTCATCTGTACTACTGGT
AAACTGCCGGTACCTTGGCCGACTCTGGTAACGACGCTGACTTATGGTGTTCAGTGCTTTGCTCGTTATC
CGGACCATATGAAGCAGCATGACTTCTTCAAGTCCGCCATGCCGGAAGGCTATGTGCAGGAACGCACGAT
TTCCTTTAAGGATGACGGCACGTACAAAACGCGTGCGGAAGTGAAATTTGAAGGCGATACCCTGGTAAAC
CGCATTGAGCTGAAAGGCATTGACTTTAAAGAAGACGGCAATATCCTGGGCCATAAGCTGGAATACAATT
TTAACAGCCACAATGTTTACATCACCGCCGATAAACAAAAAAATGGCATTAAAGCGAATTTTAAAATTCG
CCACAACGTGGAGGATGGCAGCGTGCAGCTGGCTGATCACTACCAGCAAAACACTCCAATCGGTGATGGT
CCTGTTCTGCTGCCAGACAATCACTATCTGAGCACGCAAAGCGTTCTGTCTAAAGATCCGAACGAGAAAC
GCGATCATATGGTTCTGCTGGAGTTCGTAACCGCAGCGGGCATCACGCATGGTATGGATGAACTGTACAA
AAGGCCTGCTGCAAACGACGAAAACTACGCTGCATCAGTTTAATAATACTAGAGCCAATTATTGAAGGCC
TCCCTAACGGGGGGCCTTTTTTTGTTTCTGGTCTCCC
